>Addgene plasmid #195555 | pTcI39-PRM-wasabi | addgene full sequence | sequence record 426586 | Addgene NGS Result
TTGAGATCCTTTTTTTCTGCGCGTAATCTGCTGCTTGCAAACAAAAAAACCACCGCTACCAGCGGTGGTT
TGTTTGCCGGATCAAGAGCTACCAACTCTTTTTCCGAAGGTAACTGGCTTCAGCAGAGCGCAGATACCAA
ATACTGTCCTTCTAGTGTAGCCGTAGTTAGGCCACCACTTCAAGAACTCTGTAGCACCGCCTACATACCT
CGCTCTGCTAATCCTGTTACCAGTGGCTGCTGCCAGTGGCGATAAGTCGTGTCTTACCGGGTTGGACTCA
AGACGATAGTTACCGGATAAGGCGCAGCGGTCGGGCTGAACGGGGGGTTCGTGCACACAGCCCAGCTTGG
AGCGAACGACCTACACCGAACTGAGATACCTACAGCGTGAGCTATGAGAAAGCGCCACGCTTCCCGAAGG
GAGAAAGGCGGACAGGTATCCGGTAAGCGGCAGGGTCGGAACAGGAGAGCGCACGAGGGAGCTTCCAGGG
GGAAACGCCTGGTATCTTTATAGTCCTGTCGGGTTTCGCCACCTCTGACTTGAGCGTCGATTTTTGTGAT
GCTCGTCAGGGGGGCGGAGCCTATGGAAAAACGCCAGCAACGCGGCCTTTTTACGGTTCCTGGCCTTTTG
CTGGCCTTTTGCTCACATGTTCTTTCCTGCGTTATCCCCTGATTCTGTGGATAACCGTATTACCGCCTTT
GAGTGAGCTGATACCGCTCGCCGCAGCCGAACGACCGAGCGCAGCGAGTCAGTGAGCGAGGAAGCGGAAG
AGCGCCTGATGCGGTATTTTCTCCTTACGCATCTGTGCGGTATTTCACACCGCAATGGTGCACTCTCAGT
ACAATCTGCTCTGATGCCGCATAGTTAAGCCAGTATACACTCCGCTATCGCTACGTGACTGGGTCATGGC
TGCGCCCCGACACCCGCCAACACCCGCTGACGCGCCCTGACGGGCTTGTCTGCTCCCGGCATCCGCTTAC
AGACAAGCTGTGACCGTCTCCGGGAGCTGCATGTGTCAGAGGTTTTCACCGTCATCACCGAAACGCGCGA
GGCAGCTGCGGTAAAGCTCATCAGCGTGGTCGTGAAGCGATTCACAGATGTCTGCCTGTTCATCCGCGTC
CAGCTCGTTGAGTTTCTCCAGAAGCGTTAATGTCTGGCTTCTGATAAAGCGGGCCATGTTAAGGGCGGTT
TTTTCCTGTTTGGTCACTGATGCCTCCGTGTAAGGGGGATTTCTGTTCATGGGGGTAATGATACCGATGA
AACGAGAGAGGATGCTCACGATACGGGTTACTGATGATGAACATGCCCGGTTACTGGAACGTTGTGAGGG
TAAACAACTGGCGGTATGGATGCGGCGGGACCAGAGAAAAATCACTCAGGGTCAATGCCAGCGCTTCGTT
AATACAGATGTAGGTGTTCCACAGGGTAGCCAGCAGCATCCTGCGATGCAGATCCGGAACATAATGGTGC
AGGGCGCTGACTTCCGCGTTTCCAGACTTTACGAAACACGGAAACCGAAGACCATTCATGTTGTTGCTCA
GGTCGCAGACGTTTTGCAGCAGCAGTCGCTTCACGTTCGCTCGCGTATCGGTGATTCATTCTGCTAACCA
GTAAGGCAACCCCGCCAGCCTAGCCGGGTCCTCAACGACAGGAGCACGATCATGCTAGTCATGCCCCGCG
CCCACCGGAAGGAGCTGACTGGGTTGAAGGCTCTCAAGGGCATCGGTCGAGATCCCGGTGCCTAATGAGT
GAGCTAACTTACATTAATTGCGTTGCGCCGGGATCTCGACGCTCTCCCTTATGCGACTCCTGCATTAGGA
AGCAGCCCAGTAGTAGGTTGAGGCCGTTGAGCACCGCCGCCGCAAGGAATGGTGCATGCAAGGAGATGGC
GCCCAACAGTCCCCCGGCCACGGGGCCTGCCACCATACCCACGCCGAAACAAGCGCTCATGAGCCCGAAG
TGGCGAGCCCGATCTTCCCCATCGGTGATGTCGGCGATATAGGCGCCAGCAACCGCACCTGTGGCGCCGG
TGATGCCGGCCACGATGCGTCCGGCGTAGAGGATCGAGATTATCACCGCCAGAGGTAAAATAGTCAACAC
GCACGGTGTTAGATATTTATAAATAGTGGTGATAGATTTAACGTGGATCTCAATTCATTAAAGAGGAGAA
AGGTACCATGCATCACCATCATCACCACAGCCAGGATCCAATGGTGAGCAAGGGCGAGGAGACCACAATG
GGCGTAATCAAGCCCGACATGAAGATCAAGCTGAAGATGGAGGGCAACGTGAATGGCCACGCCTTCGTGA
TCGAGGGCGAGGGCGAGGGCAAGCCCTACGACGGCACCAACACCATCAACCTGGAGGTGAAGGAGGGAGC
CCCCCTGCCCTTCTCCTACGACATTCTGACCACCGCGTTCAGTTACGGCAACAGGGCCTTCACCAAGTAC
CCCGACGACATCCCCAACTACTTCAAGCAGTCCTTCCCCGAGGGCTACTCTTGGGAGCGCACCATGACCT
TCGAGGACAAGGGCATCGTGAAGGTGAAGTCCGACATCTCCATGGAGGAGGACTCCTTCATCTACGAGAT
ACACCTCAAGGGCGAGAACTTCCCCCCCAACGGCCCCGTGATGCAGAAGGAGACCACCGGCTGGGACGCC
TCCACCGAGAGGATGTACGTGCGCGACGGCGTGCTGAAGGGCGACGTCAAGATGAAGCTGCTGCTGGAGG
GCGGCGGCCACCACCGCGTTGACTTCAAGACCATCTACAGGGCCAAGAAGGCGGTGAAGCTGCCCGACTA
TCACTTTGTGGACCACCGCATCGAGATCCTGAACCACGACAAGGACTACAACAAGGTGACCGTTTACGAG
ATCGCCGTGGCCCGCAACTCCACCGACGGCATGGACGAGCTGTACAAGGGCGCTGCTAACGACGAAAACT
ACGCTGACGCTTCTTGAACGCACTGACCACCATGAAGGTGACGCTCTTAAAAATTAAGCCCTGAAGAAGG
GCAGCATTCAAAGCAGAAGGCTTTGGGGTGTGTGATACGAAACGAAGCATTGGTTAAAAATAAGCTTGCG
GCCGCATAATGCTTAAGTCGAACAGAAAGTAATCGTATGAGCTCGACACCATCGAATGGCGCAAACCTTT
CGCGGTATGGCATGATAGCGCCCGGAAGAGAGTCAATTCAGGGTGGTGAATGTATAAGAAGGAGATATAC
ATATGAGCACAAAAAAGAAACCATTAACACAAGAGCAGCTTGAGGACGCACGTCGCCTTAAAGCAATTTA
TGAAAAAAAGAAAAATGAACTTGGCTTATCCCAGGAATCTGTCGCAGACAAGATGGGGATGGGGCAGTCA
GGCGTTGGTGCTTTATTTAATGGCATCAATGCATTAAATGCTTATAACGCCGCATTGCTTACAAAAATTC
TCAAAGTTAGCGTTGAAGAATTTAGCCCTTCAATCGCCAGAGAAATCTACGAGATGTATGAAGCGGTTAG
TATGCAGCCGTCACTTAGAAGTGAGTATGAGTACCCTGTTTTTTCTCATGTTCAGGCAGGGATGTTCTCA
CCTGAGCTTAGAACCTTTACCAAAGGTGATGCGGAGAGATGGGTAAGCACAACCAAAAAAGCCAGTGATT
CTGCATTCTGGCTTGAGGTTGAAGGTAATTCCATGACCGCACCAACAGGCTCCAAGCCAAGCTTTCCTGA
CGGAATGTTAATTCTCGTTGACCCTGAGCAGGCTGTTGAGCCAGGTGATTTCTGCATAGCCAGACTTGGG
GGTGATGAGTTTACCTTCAAGAAACTGATCAGGGATAGCGGTCAGGTGTTTTTACAACCACTAAACCCAC
AGTACCCAATGATCCCATGCAATGAGAGTTGTTCCGTTGTGGGGAAAGTTATCGCTAGTCAGTGGCCTGA
AGAGACGTTTGGCTGACTCGAGTCTGGTAAAGAAACCGCTGCTGCGAAATTTGAACGCCAGCACATGGAC
TCGTCTACTAGCGCAGCTTAATTAACCTAGGCTGCTGCCACCGCTGAGCAATAACTAGCATAACCCCTTG
GGGCCTCTAAACGGGTCTTGAGGGGTTTTTTGCTGAAAGGAGGAACTATATCCGGATTGGCGAATGGG
[124 nt withheld, positions 4129-4252]
C
[91 nt withheld, positions 4254-4344]
A
[49 nt withheld, positions 4346-4394]
CCTTTGACGTTGGAGTCCACGTTCTTT
[37 nt withheld, positions 4422-4458]
ACCCTATCTCGGTCTATTCTTTTGATTTATAAGGGATTTTGCCGATTTCGGCCTATTGGTTAAAAAATGA
GCTGATTTAACAAAAATTTAACGCGAATTTTAACAAAATATTAACGTTTACAATTTCTGGCGGCACGATG
GCATGAGATTATCAAAAAGGATCTTCACCTAGATCCTTTTAAATTAAAAATGAAGTTTTAAATCAATCTA
AAGTATATATGAGTAAACTTGGTCTGACAGTTACCAATGCTTAATCAGTGAGGCACCTATCTCAGCGATC
TGTCTATTTCGTTCATCCATAGTTGCCTGACTCCCCGTCGTGTAGATAACTACGATACGGGAGGGCTTAC
CATCTGGCCCCAGTGCTGCAATGATACCGCGAGACCCACGCTCACCGGCTCCAGATTTATCAGCAATAAA
CCAGCCAGCCGGAAGGGCCGAGCGCAGAAGTGGTCCTGCAACTTTATCCGCCTCCATCCAGTCTATTAAT
TGTTGCCGGGAAGCTAGAGTAAGTAGTTCGCCAGTTAATAGTTTGCGCAACGTTGTTGCCATTGCTACAG
GCATCGTGGTGTCACGCTCGTCGTTTGGTATGGCTTCATTCAGCTCCGGTTCCCAACGATCAAGGCGAGT
TACATGATCCCCCATGTTGTGCAAAAAAGCGGTTAGCTCCTTCGGTCCTCCGATCGTTGTCAGAAGTAAG
TTGGCCGCAGTGTTATCACTCATGGTTATGGCAGCACTGCATAATTCTCTTACTGTCATGCCATCCGTAA
GATGCTTTTCTGTGACTGGTGAGTACTCAACCAAGTCATTCTGAGAATAGTGTATGCGGCGACCGAGTTG
CTCTTGCCCGGCGTCAATACGGGATAATACCGCGCCACATAGCAGAACTTTAAAAGTGCTCATCATTGGA
AAACGTTCTTCGGGGCGAAAACTCTCAAGGATCTTACCGCTGTTGAGATCCAGTTCGATGTAACCCACTC
GTGCACCCAACTGATCTTCAGCATCTTTTACTTTCACCAGCGTTTCTGGGTGAGCAAAAACAGGAAGGCA
AAATGCCGCAAAAAAGGGAATAAGGGCGACACGGAAATGTTGAATACTCATACTCTTCCTTTTTCAATCA
TGATTGAAGCATTTATCAGGGTTATTGTCTCATGAGCGGATACATATTTGAATGTATTTAGAAAAATAAA
CAAATAGGTCATGACCAAAATCCCTTAACGTGAGTTTTCGTTCCACTGAGCGTCAGACCCCGTAGAAAAG
ATCAAAGGATCTTC
Features (pLannotate 1.2.2; 17 found; start..end, strand, type, name):
      1..589     +  rep_origin     ori: high-copy-number ColE1/pMB1/pBR322/pUC origin of replication
    775..914     -  misc_feature   bom: basis of mobility region from pBR322
   1016..1207    -  CDS            rop: Rop protein, which maintains plasmids at low copy number; rop
   1224..1604    +  CDS            YPB1_ECOLX: Protein predicted: Swiss-Prot protein existence level 4. From Escherichia coli.
   1666..1730    -  CDS            TcR (fragment): tetracycline efflux protein; tet; confers resistance to tetracycline
   1745..1766    -  protein_bind   CAP binding site: CAP binding activates transcription in the presence of cAMP. E. coli catabolite activator protein
   1786..2065    -  CDS            TcR (fragment): tetracycline efflux protein; tet; confers resistance to tetracycline
   2211..2918    +  CDS            mWasabi: mWasabi is a basic (constitutively fluorescent) green fluorescent protein published in 2008, derived from Clavularia sp.. It has high acid sensitivity.
   2922..2945    +  CDS            ssrA tag (fragment): C-terminal peptide that mediates degradation in bacteria through the ClpXP and ClpAP proteases (McGinness et al., 2006) wild-type LAA variant
   3125..3201    +  promoter       lacI promoter: lacI
   3223..3936    +  CDS            λ repressor (ts): temperature-sensitive variant of the phage λ repressor; cIts; thermosensitivity is conferred by the A67T mutation
   3949..3990    +  CDS            S-Tag (fragment): affinity and epitope tag derived from pancreatic ribonuclease A
   4020..4037    +  CDS            SET1 (fragment): solubility-enhancement tag derived from T7 phage gene 10B
   4045..4092    +  terminator     T7 terminator: transcription terminator for bacteriophage T7 RNA polymerase
   4129..4584    +  rep_origin     f1 ori (sequence partly withheld): f1 bacteriophage origin of replication; arrow indicates direction of (+) strand synthesis
   4699..5559    -  CDS            AmpR: β-lactamase; bla; confers resistance to ampicillin, carbenicillin, and related antibiotics
   5560..5652    -  promoter       AmpR promoter: bla
