[The description below was written by a language model from this plasmid's Addgene catalogue record and pLannotate feature annotations shown in this document.]
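Description:
pTcI39-PRM-wasabi is a bacterial expression plasmid built on the Novagen pETDuet-1 backbone and designed as a temperature-responsive reporter circuit for E. coli. It replicates from a ColE1/pBR322-type origin; the annotation also detects the adjacent bom site and rop gene, although the catalogue lists the plasmid as high copy. Selection is through the AmpR β-lactamase gene (ampicillin). An f1 origin is also present, and the short tetracycline-resistance fragments, S-Tag and T7 terminator in the feature table appear to be backbone remnants rather than functional additions.

The two T7 promoters of pETDuet-1 have been replaced. According to the record, the first position now carries a lambda pR/pL-type promoter region, and the plasmid name and stated purpose point to output from the lambda PRM promoter. This element is not annotated in the feature table, so its exact architecture cannot be confirmed from it. It lies upstream of mWasabi, a green fluorescent protein carrying an N-terminal 6xHis tag and a C-terminal ssrA-derived degradation tag. The tag directs turnover by the ClpXP/ClpAP proteases, so fluorescence tracks current expression rather than accumulated protein.

The second position uses the constitutive lacI promoter to drive TcI39, a temperature-sensitive variant of the lambda cI repressor carrying the A67T mutation. Here cI is used as a transcriptional activator rather than a repressor, so mWasabi expression depends on the temperature-dependent activity of TcI39. The construct serves to characterise tunable, thermally controlled gene activation in bacteria.
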