Addgene plasmid #195555: pTcI39-PRM-wasabi
Purpose: Temperature-dependent expression of mWasabi reporter with transcription activation by TcI39
Depositing lab: Mikhail Shapiro. Depositing organization: California Institute of Technology. Publication: Tunable Temperature-Sensitive Transcriptional Activation Based on Lambda Repressor. Xiong LL, Garrett MA, Buss MT, Kornfield JA, Shapiro MG. ACS Synth Biol. 2022 Jul 15;11(7):2518-2522. doi: 10.1021/acssynbio.2c00093. Epub 2022 Jun 15. PubMed 35708251.
Backbone
  Vector backbone: pETDuet-1
  Backbone manufacturer: Novagen
  Modifications to backbone: Replaced T7 Promoter #1 with pR/pL Promoter. Replaced T7 Promoter #2 with LacI Promoter.
  Vector type: Bacterial Expression
Growth in bacteria
  Bacterial resistance: Ampicillin, 100 μg/mL
  Growth temperature: 37°C
  Growth strain: NEB Stable
  Copy number: High Copy
Gene/Insert 1
  Gene/Insert name: mWasabi
  Species: Synthetic
  Insert size (bp): 747
  GenBank ID: ABW74902.1
  Tag / fusion protein: AANDENYADAS degradation tag (C terminal on insert); 6x His (N terminal on insert)
Gene/Insert 2
  Gene/Insert name: TcI39 (alt names: TcI; Lambda Repressor (temperature sensitive); CI857)
  Species: Bacteriophage Lambda
  Insert size (bp): 714
  Mutation: A67T
Resource information
  A portion of this plasmid was derived from a plasmid made by: mWasabi and TcI39 were derived from our previous work: Piraner et al Nat Chem Biol. 2017 Jan;13(1):75-80. doi: 10.1038/nchembio.2233. Epub 2016 Nov 14.
Terms and licenses: Academic/Nonprofit Terms; Industry Terms: Not Available to Industry
How to cite: pTcI39-PRM-wasabi was a gift from Mikhail Shapiro (Addgene plasmid # 195555 ; http://n2t.net/addgene:195555 ; RRID:Addgene_195555)
